>Addgene plasmid #24934 | pBabepuro3-p16Flag | addgene full sequence | sequence record 154447 | Addgene NGS results
CACCTGCAGCCTGAATATGGGCCAAACAGGATATCTGTGGTAAGCAGTTCCTGCCCCGGCTCAGGGCCAA
GAACAGATGGAACAGCTGAATATGGGCCAAACAGGATATCTGTGGTAAGCAGTTCCTGCCCCGGCTCAGG
GCCAAGAACAGATGGTCCCCAGATGCGGTCCAGCCCTCAGCAGTTTCTAGAGAACCATCAGATGTTTCCA
GGGTGCCCCAAGGACCTGAAATGACCCTGTGCCTTATTTGAACTAACCAATCAGTTCGCTTCTCGCTTCT
GTTCGCGCGCTTCTGCTCCCCGAGCTCAATAAAAGAGCCCACAACCCCTCACTCGGGGCGCCAGTCCTCC
GATTGACTGAGTCGCCCGGGTACCCGTGTATCCAATAAACCCTCTTGCAGTTGCATCCGACTTGTGGTCT
CGCTGTTCCTTGGGAGGGTCTCCTCTGAGTGATTGACTACCCGTCAGCGGGGGTCTTTCATTTGGGGGCT
CGTCCGGGATCGGGAGACCCCTGCCCAGGGACCACCGACCCACCACCGGGAGGCAAGCTGGCCAGCAACT
TATCTGTGTCTGTCCGATTGTCTAGTGTCTATGACTGATTTTATGCGCCTGCGTCGGTACTAGTTAGCTA
ACTAGCTCTGTATCTGGCGGACCCGTGGTGGAACTGACGAGTTCTGAACACCCGGCCGCAACCCTGGGAG
ACGTCCCAGGGACTTTGGGGGCCGTTTTTGTGGCCCGACCTGAGGAAGGGAGTCGATGTGGAATCCGACC
CCGTCAGGATATGTGGTTCTGGTAGGAGACGAGAACCTAAAACAGTTCCCGCCTCCGTCTGAATTTTTGC
TTTCGGTTTGGAACCGAAGCCGCGCGTCTTGTCTGCTGCAGCGCTGCAGCATCGTTCTGTGTTGTCTCTG
TCTGACTGTGTTTCTGTATTTGTCTGAAAATTAGGGCCAGACTGTTACCACTCCCTTAAGTTTGACCTTA
GGTCACTGGAAAGATGTCGAGCGGATCGCTCACAACCAGTCGGTAGATGTCAAGAAGAGACGTTGGGTTA
CCTTCTGCTCTGCAGAATGGCCAACCTTTAACGTCGGATGGCCGCGAGACGGCACCTTTAACCGAGACCT
CATCACCCAGGTTAAGATCAAGGTCTTTTCACCTGGCCCGCATGGACACCCAGACCAGGTCCCCTACATC
GTGACCTGGGAAGCCTTGGCTTTTGACCCCCCTCCCTGGGTCAAGCCCTTTGTACACCCTAAGCCTCCGC
CTCCTCTTCCTCCATCCGCCCCGTCTCTCCCCCTTGAACCTCCTCGTTCGACCCCGCCTCGATCCTCCCT
TTATCCAGCCCTCACTCCTTCTCTAGGCGCCGGCCGGATCCGGGCTCGAGACCATGGAGCCGGCGGCTGA
CTGGCTGGCCACGGCCGCGGCCCGGGGTCGGGTAGAGGAGGTGCGGGCGCTGCTGGAGGCGGGGGCGCTG
CCCAACGCACCGAATAGTTACGGTCGGAGGCCGATCCAGGTCATGATGATGGGCAGCGCCCGAGTGGCGG
AGCTGCTGCTGCTCCACGGCGCGGAGCCCAACTGCGCCGACCCCGCCACTCTCACCCGACCCGTGCACGA
CGCTGCCCGGGAGGGCTTCCTGGACACGCTGGTGGTGCTGCACCGGGCCGGGGCGCGGCTGGACGTGCGC
GATGCCTGGGGCCGTCTGCCCGTGGACCTGGCTGAGGAGCTGGGCCATCGCGATGTCGCACGGTACCTGC
GCGCGGCTGCGGGGGGCACCAGAGGCAGTAACCATGCCCGCATAGATGCCGCGGAAGGTCCCTCAGACAT
CCCCGATGGATCCATGGACTACAAAGACGATGACGATAAATAGAAGATCTCCCATCGATGGGGTCGACCC
TGTGGAATGTGTGTCAGTTAGGGTGTGGAAAGTCCCCAGGCTCCCCAGCAGGCAGAAGTATGCAAAGCAT
GCATCTCAATTAGTCAGCAACCAGGTGTGGAAAGTCCCCAGGCTCCCCAGCAGGCAGAAGTATGCAAAGC
ATGCATCTCAATTAGTCAGCAACCATAGTCCCGCCCCTAACTCCGCCCATCCCGCCCCTAACTCCGCCCA
GTTCCGCCCATTCTCCGCCCCATGGCTGACTAATTTTTTTTATTTATGCAGAGGCCGAGGCCGCCTCGGC
CTCTGAGCTATTCCAGAAGTAGTGAGGAGGCTTTTTTGGAGGCCTAGGCTTTTGCAAAAAGCTTACCATG
ACCGAGTACAAGCCCACGGTGCGCCTCGCCACCCGCGACGACGTCCCCAGGGCCGTACGCACCCTCGCCG
CCGCGTTCGCCGACTACCCCGCCACGCGCCACACCGTCGATCCGGACCGCCACATCGAGCGGGTCACCGA
GCTGCAAGAACTCTTCCTCACGCGCGTCGGGCTCGACATCGGCAAGGTGTGGGTCGCGGACGACGGCGCC
GCGGTGGCGGTCTGGACCACGCCGGAGAGCGTCGAAGCGGGGGCGGTGTTCGCCGAGATCGGCCCGCGCA
TGGCCGAGTTGAGCGGTTCCCGGCTGGCCGCGCAGCAACAGATGGAAGGCCTCCTGGCGCCGCACCGGCC
CAAGGAGCCCGCGTGGTTCCTGGCCACCGTCGGCGTCTCGCCCGACCACCAGGGCAAGGGTCTGGGCAGC
GCCGTCGTGCTCCCCGGAGTGGAGGCGGCCGAGCGCGCCGGGGTGCCCGCCTTCCTGGAGACCTCCGCGC
CCCGCAACCTCCCCTTCTACGAGCGGCTCGGCTTCACCGTCACCGCCGACGTCGAGGTGCCCGAAGGACC
GCGCACCTGGTGCATGACCCGCAAGCCCGGTGCCTGACGCCCGCCCCACGACCCGCAGCGCCCGACCGAA
AGGAGCGCACGACCCCATGCATCGCGATAAAATAAAAGATTTTATTTAGTCTCCAGAAAAAGGGGGGAAT
GAAAGACCCCACCTGTAGGTTTGGCAAGCTAGCTTAAGTAACGCCATTTTGCAAGGCATGGAAAAATACA
TAACTGAGAATAGAGAAGTTCAGATCAAGGTCAGGAACAGATGGAACAGCTGAATATGGGCCAAACAGGA
TATCTGTGGTAAGCAGTTCCTGCCCCGGCTCAGGGCCAAGAACAGATGGAACAGCTGAATATGGGCCAAA
CAGGATATCTGTGGTAAGCAGTTCCTGCCCCGGCTCAGGGCCAAGAACAGATGGTCCCCAGATGCGGTCC
AGCCCTCAGCAGTTTCTAGAGAACCATCAGATGTTTCCAGGGTGCCCCAAGGACCTGAAATGACCCTGTG
CCTTATTTGAACTAACCAATCAGTTCGCTTCTCGCTTCTGTTCGCGCGCTTCTGCTCCCCGAGCTCAATA
AAAGAGCCCACAACCCCTCACTCGGGGCGCCAGTCCTCCGATTGACTGAGTCGCCCGGGTACCCGTGTAT
CCAATAAACCCTCTTGCAGTTGCATCCGACTTGTGGTCTCGCTGTTCCTTGGGAGGGTCTCCTCTGAGTG
ATTGACTACCCGTCAGCGGGGGTCTTTCACATGCAGCATGTATCAAAATTAATTTGGTTTTTTTTCTTAA
GTATTTACATTAAATGGCCATAGTTGCATTAATGAATCGGCCAACGCGCGGGGAGAGGCGGTTTGCGTAT
TGGGCGCTCTTCCGCTTCCTCGCTCACTGACTCGCTGCGCTCGGTCGTTCGGCTGCGGCGAGCGGTATCA
GCTCACTCAAAGGCGGTAATACGGTTATCCACAGAATCAGGGGATAACGCAGGAAAGAACATGTGAGCAA
AAGGCCAGCAAAAGGCCAGGAACCGTAAAAAGGCCGCGTTGCTGGCGTTTTTCCATAGGCTCCGCCCCCC
TGACGAGCATCACAAAAATCGACGCTCAAGTCAGAGGTGGCGAAACCCGACAGGACTATAAAGATACCAG
GCGTTTCCCCCTGGAAGCTCCCTCGTGCGCTCTCCTGTTCCGACCCTGCCGCTTACCGGATACCTGTCCG
CCTTTCTCCCTTCGGGAAGCGTGGCGCTTTCTCATAGCTCACGCTGTAGGTATCTCAGTTCGGTGTAGGT
CGTTCGCTCCAAGCTGGGCTGTGTGCACGAACCCCCCGTTCAGCCCGACCGCTGCGCCTTATCCGGTAAC
TATCGTCTTGAGTCCAACCCGGTAAGACACGACTTATCGCCACTGGCAGCAGCCACTGGTAACAGGATTA
GCAGAGCGAGGTATGTAGGCGGTGCTACAGAGTTCTTGAAGTGGTGGCCTAACTACGGCTACACTAGAAG
AACAGTATTTGGTATCTGCGCTCTGCTGAAGCCAGTTACCTTCGGAAAAAGAGTTGGTAGCTCTTGATCC
GGCAAACAAACCACCGCTGGTAGCGGTGGTTTTTTTGTTTGCAAGCAGCAGATTACGCGCAGAAAAAAAG
GATCTCAAGAAGATCCTTTGATCTTTTCTACGGGGTCTGACGCTCAGTGGAACGAAAACTCACGTTAAGG
GATTTTGGTCATGAGATTATCAAAAAGGATCTTCACCTAGATCCTTTTGCGGCCGCAAATCAATCTAAAG
TATATATGAGTAAACTTGGTCTGACAGTTACCAATGCTTAATCAGTGAGGCACCTATCTCAGCGATCTGT
CTATTTCGTTCATCCATAGTTGCCTGACTCCCCGTCGTGTAGATAACTACGATACGGGAGGGCTTACCAT
CTGGCCCCAGTGCTGCAATGATACCGCGAGACCCACGCTCACCGGCTCCAGATTTATCAGCAATAAACCA
GCCAGCCGGAAGGGCCGAGCGCAGAAGTGGTCCTGCAACTTTATCCGCCTCCATCCAGTCTATTAATTGT
TGCCGGGAAGCTAGAGTAAGTAGTTCGCCAGTTAATAGTTTGCGCAACGTTGTTGCCATTGCTACAGGCA
TCGTGGTGTCACGCTCGTCGTTTGGTATGGCTTCATTCAGCTCCGGTTCCCAACGATCAAGGCGAGTTAC
ATGATCCCCCATGTTGTGCAAAAAAGCGGTTAGCTCCTTCGGTCCTCCGATCGTTGTCAGAAGTAAGTTG
GCCGCAGTGTTATCACTCATGGTTATGGCAGCACTGCATAATTCTCTTACTGTCATGCCATCCGTAAGAT
GCTTTTCTGTGACTGGTGAGTACTCAACCAAGTCATTCTGAGAATAGTGTATGCGGCGACCGAGTTGCTC
TTGCCCGGCGTCAATACGGGATAATACCGCGCCACATAGCAGAACTTTAAAAGTGCTCATCATTGGAAAA
CGTTCTTCGGGGCGAAAACTCTCAAGGATCTTACCGCTGTTGAGATCCAGTTCGATGTAACCCACTCGTG
CACCCAACTGATCTTCAGCATCTTTTACTTTCACCAGCGTTTCTGGGTGAGCAAAAACAGGAAGGCAAAA
TGCCGCAAAAAAGGGAATAAGGGCGACACGGAAATGTTGAATACTCATACTCTTCCTTTTTCAATATTAT
TGAAGCATTTATCAGGGTTATTGTCTCATGAGCGGATACATATTTGAATGTATTTAGAAAAATAAACAAA
TAGGGGTTCCGCGCACATTTCCCCGAAAAGTGC
Features (pLannotate 1.2.2; 13 found; start..end, strand, type, name):
     11..480     +  LTR            LTR: long terminal repeat from Moloney murine leukemia virus
    604..878     +  misc_feature   MESV Ψ (fragment): packaging signal of murine embryonic stem cell virus
    945..1361    +  CDS            gag (truncated): truncated Moloney murine leukemia virus (MMLV) gag gene lacking the start codon
   1363..1827    +  CDS            CDKN2A: CDN2A_HUMAN - Also known as CDKN2, MTS1. Experimental evidence at protein level: Swiss-Prot protein existence level 1. Acts as a negative regulator of the proliferation of normal cells by interacting strongly with CDK4 and CDK6. This inhibits their ability to interact with cyclins D and to phosphorylate the retinoblastoma protein. From Homo sapiens (Human).
   1836..1860    +  CDS            3xFLAG (fragment): three tandem FLAG® epitope tags
   1899..2228    +  promoter       SV40 promoter: SV40 enhancer and early promoter
   2238..2837    +  CDS            PuroR: puromycin N-acetyltransferase; pac from Streptomyces alboniger; confers resistance to puromycin
   2938..3059    +  LTR            3' LTR (ΔU3) (fragment): self-inactivating 3' long terminal repeat (LTR) from Moloney murine leukemia virus
   3060..3529    +  LTR            LTR: long terminal repeat from Moloney murine leukemia virus
   3595..3647    -  CDS            lacI (fragment): lac repressor; lacI; The lac repressor binds to the lac operator to inhibit transcription in E. coli. This inhibition can be relieved by adding lactose or isopropyl-β-D-thiogalactopyranoside (IPTG).
   3830..4418    -  rep_origin     ori: high-copy-number ColE1/pMB1/pBR322/pUC origin of replication
   4578..5438    -  CDS            AmpR: β-lactamase; bla; confers resistance to ampicillin, carbenicillin, and related antibiotics
   5439..5543    -  promoter       AmpR promoter: bla
