[The description below was written by a language model from this plasmid's Addgene catalogue record and pLannotate feature annotations shown in this document.]
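Description:
pBabepuro3-p16Flag is a Moloney murine leukemia virus-based retroviral expression vector built on the pBabe puro3 backbone, designed to deliver human p16INK4A (the CDKN2A product) into mammalian cells. In bacteria it is maintained through a high-copy ColE1/pUC-type origin and selected with ampicillin via the bla gene and its own promoter. The sequenced plasmid is about 5.6 kb, close to what the catalogue's approximate backbone and insert sizes would suggest.

The proviral region is bounded by MMLV long terminal repeats. Downstream of the 5' LTR lie a packaging signal and a truncated gag segment lacking its start codon, which together promote efficient encapsidation of the genomic RNA when the plasmid is introduced into a packaging cell line that supplies the viral proteins in trans. The CDKN2A coding sequence follows directly and is transcribed from the 5' LTR, as no separate promoter is annotated upstream of it. It carries a C-terminal Flag epitope; the annotation software matched this as a short fragment of a 3xFLAG element, consistent with a single Flag tag, which allows the exogenous protein to be detected or immunoprecipitated. An internal SV40 enhancer/early promoter then drives puromycin N-acetyltransferase, so that transduced cells can be selected with puromycin. A small piece flagged as a self-inactivating ΔU3 LTR sits next to the complete 3' LTR and is probably an annotation overlap, as is the short lacI fragment in the backbone.

p16 binds CDK4 and CDK6, blocking their association with D-type cyclins and phosphorylation of the retinoblastoma protein. The construct therefore suits stable re-expression of this tumour suppressor. The associated study concerned INK4 family members in human glioblastoma.
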