Addgene plasmid #24934: pBabepuro3-p16Flag
Depositing lab: Lynda Chin. Depositing organization: Dana-Farber Cancer Institute. Publication: Feedback circuit among INK4 tumor suppressors constrains human glioblastoma development. Wiedemeyer R, Brennan C, Heffernan TP, Xiao Y, Mahoney J, Protopopov A, Zheng H, Bignell G, Furnari F, Cavenee WK, Hahn WC, Ichimura K, Collins VP, Chu GC, Stratton MR, Ligon KL, Futreal PA, Chin L. Cancer Cell. 2008 Apr . 13(4):355-64. 10.1016/j.ccr.2008.02.010 PubMed 18394558.
Backbone
  Vector backbone: pBabe puro3
  Backbone size w/o insert (bp): 5200
  Vector type: Mammalian Expression, Retroviral
  Selectable markers: Puromycin
Growth in bacteria
  Bacterial resistance: Ampicillin, 100 μg/mL
  Growth temperature: 37°C
  Growth strain: Stbl3
  Growth instructions: Stbl3
  Copy number: High Copy
Gene/Insert
  Gene/Insert name: p16
  Species: H. sapiens (human)
  Insert size (bp): 600
  Entrez Gene: CDKN2A (a.k.a. ARF, CAI2, CDK4I, CDKN2, CMM2, INK4, INK4A, MLM, MTS-1, MTS1, P14, P14ARF, P16, P16-INK4A, P16INK4, P16INK4A, P19, P19ARF, TP16)
  Tag / fusion protein: Flag (C terminal on insert)
  Cloning method: Restriction Enzyme
  Sequencing primers: 5′ pBABE-5; 3′ pBABE-3
Resource information
  A portion of this plasmid was derived from a plasmid made by: Dr Yue Xiong
Terms and licenses: Academic/Nonprofit Terms; Industry Terms: Not Available to Industry
How to cite: pBabepuro3-p16Flag was a gift from Lynda Chin (Addgene plasmid # 24934 ; http://n2t.net/addgene:24934 ; RRID:Addgene_24934)
