>Addgene plasmid #24934 | pBabepuro3-p16Flag | addgene partial sequence | sequence record 45117 | pBABE-3
CTTCTATTTATCGTCATCGTCTTTGTAGTCCATGGATCCATCGGGGATGTCTGAGGGACCTTCCGCGGCA
TCTATGCGGGCATGGTTACTGCCTCTGGTGCCCCCCGCAGCCGCGCGCAGGTACCGTGCGACATCGCGAT
GGCCCAGCTCCTCAGCCAGGTCCACGGGCAGACGGCCCCAGGCATCGCGCACGTCCAGCCGCGCCCCGGC
CCGGTGCAGCACCACCAGCGTGTCCAGGAAGCCCTCCCGGGCAGCGTCGTGCACGGGTCGGGTGAGAGTG
GCGGGGTCGGCGCAGTTGGGCTCCGCGCCGTGGAGCAGCAGCAGCTCCGCCACTCGGGCGCTGCCCATCA
TCATGACCTGGATCGGCCTCCGACCGTAACTATTCGGTGCGTTGGGCAGCGCCCCCGCCTCCAGCAGCGC
CCGCACCTCCTCTACCCGACCCCGGGCCGCGGCCGTGGCCAGCCAGTCAGCCGCCGGCTCCATGGTCTCG
AGCCCGGATCCGGCCGGCGCCTAGAGAAGGAGTGAGGGCTGGATAAAGGGAGGATCGAGGCGGGGTCGAA
CGAGGAGGTTCAAGGGGGAGAGACGGGGCGGATGGAGGAAGAGGAGGCGGAGGCTTAGGGTGTACAAAGG
GCTTGACCCAGGGAGGGGGGTCAAAAGCCAAGGCTTCCCAGGTCACGATGTAGGGGACCTGGTCTGGGTG
TCCATGCGGGCCAGGTGAAAAGACCTTGATCTTAACCTGGGTGATGAGGTCTCGGTTAAAGGTGCCGTCT
CGCGGCCATCCGACGTTAAAGGTTGGCCATTCTGCAGAGCAGAAGGTAACCCAACGTCTCTTCTTGACAT
CTACCGACTGGTTGTGAGCGATCCGCTCGACATCTTTCC
